Addgene plasmid #208063: OR6-consensus
Purpose: Consensus OR6 engineered from human OR6 family members
Depositing lab: Hiroaki Matsunami. Depositing organization: Duke University. Publication: Structural instability and divergence from conserved residues underlie intracellular retention of mammalian odorant receptors. Ikegami K, de March CA, Nagai MH, Ghosh S, Do M, Sharma R, Bruguera ES, Lu YE, Fukutani Y, Vaidehi N, Yohda M, Matsunami H. Proc Natl Acad Sci U S A. 2020 Feb 11;117(6):2957-2967. doi: 10.1073/pnas.1915520117. Epub 2020 Jan 23. PubMed 31974307.
Backbone
  Vector backbone: pCI
  Backbone manufacturer: Promega
  Backbone size w/o insert (bp): 4006
  Total vector size (bp): 5020
  Modifications to backbone: Rhodopsin tag at N terminus
  Vector type: Mammalian Expression
Growth in bacteria
  Bacterial resistance: Ampicillin, 100 μg/mL
  Growth temperature: 37°C
  Growth strain: DH5alpha
  Copy number: High Copy
Gene/Insert
  Gene/Insert name: OR6-consensus (alt name: consOR6)
  Species: Synthetic
  Insert size (bp): 1014
  Promoter: CMV
  Tag / fusion protein: Rhodopsin tag (N terminal on insert)
  Cloning method: Restriction Enzyme; 5′ cloning site MluI (not destroyed); 3′ cloning site NotI (not destroyed)
  Sequencing primers: 5′ CTCCACAGGTGTCCACTC; 3′ CACTGCATTCTAGTTGTGG
Terms and licenses: Academic/Nonprofit Terms; Industry Terms: Not Available to Industry
How to cite: OR6-consensus was a gift from Hiroaki Matsunami (Addgene plasmid # 208063 ; http://n2t.net/addgene:208063 ; RRID:Addgene_208063)
