[The description below was written by a language model from this plasmid's Addgene catalogue record and pLannotate feature annotations shown in this document.]
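Description:
OR6-consensus is a mammalian expression plasmid built on the pCI backbone, carrying a synthetic odorant receptor (also called consOR6) whose sequence was engineered as a consensus of human OR6 family members. The insert of about 1 kb sits between MluI and NotI sites, both retained, and is fused at its N terminus to a rhodopsin tag. This short epitope from the rhodopsin N terminus is widely used with odorant receptors to allow antibody detection and to aid display at the cell surface. The automated annotation labels the coding region as human OR6C1. This most likely reflects the closest natural match to the consensus design and does not indicate a native gene. The rhodopsin tag is not annotated as a separate feature.

Expression is driven by the human cytomegalovirus immediate early enhancer and promoter. A chimeric β-globin/immunoglobulin heavy chain intron follows, which generally improves transcript processing and expression, and the transcript is terminated by an SV40 polyadenylation signal. A T7 promoter upstream of the coding sequence permits in vitro transcription. In bacteria the plasmid replicates from a high-copy ColE1/pUC-type origin and is selected with ampicillin through the β-lactamase gene. An f1 origin allows production of single-stranded DNA. The short lacZα, rop, bom and large T antigen fragments appear to be backbone remnants with no functional role. No mammalian selection marker is annotated, so the construct is suited to transient transfection. The sequenced record is slightly shorter than the catalogued total size.

The associated publication studied why many mammalian odorant receptors are retained inside heterologous cells. In that context the plasmid serves to express a consensus receptor for studies of odorant receptor trafficking, stability and cell-surface expression.
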