Features (pLannotate 1.2.2; 14 found; start..end, strand, type, name):
    113..490     +  enhancer       CMV enhancer: human cytomegalovirus immediate early enhancer
    492..691     +  promoter       CMV promoter: human cytomegalovirus (CMV) immediate early promoter
    830..962     +  intron         chimeric intron: chimera between introns from human β-globin and immunoglobulin heavy chain genes
   1007..1025    +  promoter       T7 promoter: promoter for bacteriophage T7 RNA polymerase
   1106..2035    +  CDS            OR6C1 (sequence withheld): OR6C1_HUMAN - Experimental evidence at protein level: Swiss-Prot protein existence level 1. Odorant receptor. From Homo sapiens (Human).
   2068..2189    -  polyA_signal   SV40 poly(A) signal: SV40 polyadenylation signal
   2212..2280    -  CDS            large T antigen (fragment): large T antigen from SV40 (simian virus 40)
   2299..2366    +  CDS            lacZα (fragment): LacZα fragment of β-galactosidase; lacZ fragment
   2370..2798    +  rep_origin     f1 ori (sequence partly withheld): f1 bacteriophage origin of replication; arrow indicates direction of (+) strand synthesis
   2826..2925    -  misc_feature   bom (fragment): basis of mobility region from pBR322
   3027..3062    -  CDS            rop (fragment): Rop protein, which maintains plasmids at low copy number; rop
   3157..3261    +  promoter       AmpR promoter: bla
   3262..4122    +  CDS            AmpR: β-lactamase; bla; confers resistance to ampicillin, carbenicillin, and related antibiotics
   4293..4881    +  rep_origin     ori: high-copy-number ColE1/pMB1/pBR322/pUC origin of replication
>Addgene plasmid #208063 | OR6-consensus | addgene full sequence | sequence record 411189 | Addgene NGS Result
CATTGGTTATATAGCATAAATCAATATTGGCTATTGGCCATTGCATACGTTGTATCTATATCATAATATG
TACATTTATATTGGCTCATGTCCAATATGACCGCCATGTTGGCATTGATTATTGACTAGTTATTAATAGT
AATCAATTACGGGGTCATTAGTTCATAGCCCATATATGGAGTTCCGCGTTACATAACTTACGGTAAATGG
CCCGCCTGGCTGACCGCCCAACGACCCCCGCCCATTGACGTCAATAATGACGTATGTTCCCATAGTAACG
CCAATAGGGACTTTCCATTGACGTCAATGGGTGGAGTATTTACGGTAAACTGCCCACTTGGCAGTACATC
AAGTGTATCATATGCCAAGTCCGCCCCCTATTGACGTCAATGACGGTAAATGGCCCGCCTGGCATTATGC
CCAGTACATGACCTTACGGGACTTTCCTACTTGGCAGTACATCTACGTATTAGTCATCGCTATTACCATG
GTGATGCGGTTTTGGCAGTACACCAATGGGCGTGGATAGCGGTTTGACTCACGGGGATTTCCAAGTCTCC
ACCCCATTGACGTCAATGGGAGTTTGTTTTGGCACCAAAATCAACGGGACTTTCCAAAATGTCGTAATAA
CCCCGCCCCGTTGACGCAAATGGGCGGTAGGCGTGTACGGTGGGAGGTCTATATAAGCAGAGCTCGTTTA
GTGAACCGTCAGATCACTAGAAGCTTTATTGCGGTAGTTTATCACAGTTAAATTGCTAACGCAGTCAGTG
CTTCTGACACAACAGTCTCGAACTTAAGCTGCAGAAGTTGGTCGTGAGGCACTGGGCAGGTAAGTATCAA
GGTTACAAGACAGGTTTAAGGAGACCAATAGAAACTGGGCTTGTCGAGACAGAGAAGACTCTTGCGTTTC
TGATAGGCACCTATTGGTCTTACTGACATCCACTTTGCCTTTCTCTCCACAGGTGTCCACTCCCAGTTCA
ATTACAGCTCTTAAGGCTAGAGTACTTAATACGACTCACTATAGGCTAGCATGAATGGCACAGAAGGCCC
TAACTTCTACGTGCCCTTCTCCAATGCGACGGGTGTGGTACGCGAATTCACGCGT
[936 nt withheld, positions 1106-2041]
TAAGCGGCCGCTTCGAGCAGACATGATAAGATACATTGATGAGTTTGGACAAACCACAACTAGAATGCAG
TGAAAAAAATGCTTTATTTGTGAAATTTGTGATGCTATTGCTTTATTTGTAACCATTATAAGCTGCAATA
AACAAGTTAACAACAACAATTGCATTCATTTTATGTTTCAGGTTCAGGGGGAGATGTGGGAGGTTTTTTA
AAGCAAGTAAAACCTCTACAAATGTGGTAAAATCGATAAGGATCCGGGCTGGCGTAATAGCGAAGAGGCC
CGCACCGATCGCCCTTCCCAACAGTTGCGCAGCCTGAATGGCGAATGG
[124 nt withheld, positions 2370-2493]
C
[91 nt withheld, positions 2495-2585]
A
[49 nt withheld, positions 2587-2635]
CCTTTGACGTTGGAGTCCACGTTCTTT
[37 nt withheld, positions 2663-2699]
ACCCTATCTCGGTCTATTCTTTTGATTTATAAGGGATTTTGCCGATTTCGGCCTATTGGTTAAAAAATGA
GCTGATTTAACAAAAATTTAACGCGAATTTTAACAAAATATTAACGCTTACAATTTCCTGATGCGGTATT
TTCTCCTTACGCATCTGTGCGGTATTTCACACCGCATATGGTGCACTCTCAGTACAATCTGCTCTGATGC
CGCATAGTTAAGCCAGCCCCGACACCCGCCAACACCCGCTGACGCGCCCTGACGGGCTTGTCTGCTCCCG
GCATCCGCTTACAGACAAGCTGTGACCGTCTCCGGGAGCTGCATGTGTCAGAGGTTTTCACCGTCATCAC
CGAAACGCGCGAGACGAAAGGGCCTCGTGATACGCCTATTTTTATAGGTTAATGTCATGATAATAATGGT
TTCTTAGACGTCAGGTGGCACTTTTCGGGGAAATGTGCGCGGAACCCCTATTTGTTTATTTTTCTAAATA
CATTCAAATATGTATCCGCTCATGAGACAATAACCCTGATAAATGCTTCAATAATATTGAAAAAGGAAGA
GTATGAGTATTCAACATTTCCGTGTCGCCCTTATTCCCTTTTTTGCGGCATTTTGCCTTCCTGTTTTTGC
TCACCCAGAAACGCTGGTGAAAGTAAAAGATGCTGAAGATCAGTTGGGTGCACGAGTGGGTTACATCGAA
CTGGATCTCAACAGCGGTAAGATCCTTGAGAGTTTTCGCCCCGAAGAACGTTTTCCAATGATGAGCACTT
TTAAAGTTCTGCTATGTGGCGCGGTATTATCCCGTATTGACGCCGGGCAAGAGCAACTCGGTCGCCGCAT
ACACTATTCTCAGAATGACTTGGTTGAGTACTCACCAGTCACAGAAAAGCATCTTACGGATGGCATGACA
GTAAGAGAATTATGCAGTGCTGCCATAACCATGAGTGATAACACTGCGGCCAACTTACTTCTGACAACGA
TCGGAGGACCGAAGGAGCTAACCGCTTTTTTGCACAACATGGGGGATCATGTAACTCGCCTTGATCGTTG
GGAACCGGAGCTGAATGAAGCCATACCAAACGACGAGCGTGACACCACGATGCCTGTAGCAATGGCAACA
ACGTTGCGCAAACTATTAACTGGCGAACTACTTACTCTAGCTTCCCGGCAACAATTAATAGACTGGATGG
AGGCGGATAAAGTTGCAGGACCACTTCTGCGCTCGGCCCTTCCGGCTGGCTGGTTTATTGCTGATAAATC
TGGAGCCGGTGAGCGTGGGTCTCGCGGTATCATTGCAGCACTGGGGCCAGATGGTAAGCCCTCCCGTATC
GTAGTTATCTACACGACGGGGAGTCAGGCAACTATGGATGAACGAAATAGACAGATCGCTGAGATAGGTG
CCTCACTGATTAAGCATTGGTAACTGTCAGACCAAGTTTACTCATATATACTTTAGATTGATTTAAAACT
TCATTTTTAATTTAAAAGGATCTAGGTGAAGATCCTTTTTGATAATCTCATGACCAAAATCCCTTAACGT
GAGTTTTCGTTCCACTGAGCGTCAGACCCCGTAGAAAAGATCAAAGGATCTTCTTGAGATCCTTTTTTTC
TGCGCGTAATCTGCTGCTTGCAAACAAAAAAACCACCGCTACCAGCGGTGGTTTGTTTGCCGGATCAAGA
GCTACCAACTCTTTTTCCGAAGGTAACTGGCTTCAGCAGAGCGCAGATACCAAATACTGTTCTTCTAGTG
TAGCCGTAGTTAGGCCACCACTTCAAGAACTCTGTAGCACCGCCTACATACCTCGCTCTGCTAATCCTGT
TACCAGTGGCTGCTGCCAGTGGCGATAAGTCGTGTCTTACCGGGTTGGACTCAAGACGATAGTTACCGGA
TAAGGCGCAGCGGTCGGGCTGAACGGGGGGTTCGTGCACACAGCCCAGCTTGGAGCGAACGACCTACACC
GAACTGAGATACCTACAGCGTGAGCTATGAGAAAGCGCCACGCTTCCCGAAGGGAGAAAGGCGGACAGGT
ATCCGGTAAGCGGCAGGGTCGGAACAGGAGAGCGCACGAGGGAGCTTCCAGGGGGAAACGCCTGGTATCT
TTATAGTCCTGTCGGGTTTCGCCACCTCTGACTTGAGCGTCGATTTTTGTGATGCTCGTCAGGGGGGCGG
AGCCTATGGAAAAACGCCAGCAACGCGGCCTTTTTACGGTTCCTGGCCTTTTGCTGGCCTTTTGCTCACA
TGGCTCGACAGATCTTCAATATTGGCCATTAGCCATATTATT
