>Addgene plasmid #208063 | OR6-consensus | depositor partial sequence | sequence record 406152 | Rhodopsin-tagged OR6-consensus ORF
ATGAATGGCACAGAAGGCCCTAACTTCTACGTGCCCTTCTCCAATGCGACGGGTGTGGTACGCGAATTCA
CGCGT
[936 nt withheld, positions 76-1011]
TAA
